Addgene plasmid #35480: pRS40N
Purpose: (Empty Backbone)
Depositing lab: Steven Haase. Depositing organization: Duke University. Publication: New and Redesigned pRS Plasmid Shuttle Vectors for Genetic Manipulation of Saccharomycescerevisiae. Chee MK, Haase SB. G3 (Bethesda). 2012 May;2(5):515-26. Epub 2012 May 1. 10.1534/g3.111.001917 PubMed 22670222.
Backbone
  Vector backbone: pRS40x
  Backbone manufacturer: Stratagene
  Backbone size (bp): 4514
  Vector type: Yeast integrating vector
  Selectable markers: Nourseothricin/streptothricin
Growth in bacteria
  Bacterial resistance: Ampicillin, 100 μg/mL
  Growth temperature: 37°C
  Growth strain: DH5alpha
  Copy number: High Copy
Gene/Insert
  Cloning method: Restriction Enzyme
  Sequencing primers: 5′ M13 Forward, T7; 3′ M13 Reverse
Resource information
  A portion of this plasmid was derived from a plasmid made by: pRS400 from Jef Boeke and pAG25 from John McCusker
Terms and licenses: Academic/Nonprofit Terms; Industry Terms: Not Available to Industry
Depositor comments: kanMX4 in pRS400 was replaced with natMX4 from pAG25.
How to cite: pRS40N was a gift from Steven Haase (Addgene plasmid # 35480 ; http://n2t.net/addgene:35480 ; RRID:Addgene_35480)
