[The description below was written by a language model from this plasmid's Addgene catalogue record and pLannotate feature annotations shown in this document.]
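Description:
pRS40N is an empty yeast integrating shuttle vector of the pRS40x series, 4,514 bp in size, designed for genetic manipulation of Saccharomyces cerevisiae. It was built from pRS400 by replacing the kanMX4 marker with the natMX4 cassette from pAG25. Consistent with its integrating classification, the annotated features include no yeast replication origin or centromere. Stable maintenance in yeast therefore depends on recombination of the plasmid into the genome, usually directed by homology supplied in a cloned fragment. In E. coli it replicates from a high-copy ColE1/pUC-type origin and is selected with ampicillin through the bla gene and its native promoter. An f1 phage origin is also present, which can support production of single-stranded DNA.

The yeast marker is the Streptomyces noursei nat1 nourseothricin acetyltransferase gene, flanked by the Ashbya gossypii TEF promoter and terminator. This dominant drug-resistance cassette allows selection on nourseothricin regardless of strain auxotrophies, which makes it useful in prototrophic strains or those whose nutritional markers are already in use. The cloning region is the pBluescript-type polylinker embedded in a lacZα fragment downstream of the lac promoter, operator and CAP site, an arrangement that generally permits blue/white screening of inserts. The polylinker is flanked by T7 and T3 promoters, and M13 forward, M13 reverse and T7 primer sites are recorded for sequencing. Short fragments annotated as bom, rop and lacI appear to be backbone remnants rather than functional elements. No insert is present; the plasmid serves as a backbone for restriction-enzyme cloning of sequences to be integrated into yeast.
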