Features (pLannotate 1.2.2; 18 found; start..end, strand, type, name):
    137..186     +  misc_feature   bom (fragment): basis of mobility region from pBR322
    249..446     -  terminator     TEF terminator: Ashbya gossypii TEF terminator
    454..1018    -  CDS            NrsR (fragment): nourseothricin acetyltransferase; Streptomyces noursei nat1; confers resistance to nourseothricin
   1025..1368    -  promoter       TEF promoter: Ashbya gossypii TEF promoter
   1433..1484    +  misc_feature   bom (fragment): basis of mobility region from pBR322
   1512..1940    -  rep_origin     f1 ori (sequence partly withheld): f1 bacteriophage origin of replication; arrow indicates direction of (+) strand synthesis
   1944..2099    -  CDS            lacZα (fragment): LacZα fragment of β-galactosidase; lacZ fragment
   2107..2125    +  promoter       T7 promoter: promoter for bacteriophage T7 RNA polymerase
   2134..2241    -  misc_feature   MCS: pBluescript multiple cloning site
   2254..2272    -  promoter       T3 promoter: promoter for bacteriophage T3 RNA polymerase
   2317..2333    -  protein_bind   lac operator: The lac repressor binds to the lac operator to inhibit transcription in E. coli. This inhibition can be relieved by adding lactose or isopropyl-β-D-thiogalactopyranoside (IPTG). lac repressor encoded by lacI
   2341..2371    -  promoter       lac promoter: promoter for the E. coli lac operon
   2386..2407    -  protein_bind   CAP binding site: CAP binding activates transcription in the presence of cAMP. E. coli catabolite activator protein
   2420..2512    -  CDS            lacI (fragment): lac repressor; lacI; The lac repressor binds to the lac operator to inhibit transcription in E. coli. This inhibition can be relieved by adding lactose or isopropyl-β-D-thiogalactopyranoside (IPTG).
   2695..3283    -  rep_origin     ori: high-copy-number ColE1/pMB1/pBR322/pUC origin of replication
   3454..4314    -  CDS            AmpR: β-lactamase; bla; confers resistance to ampicillin, carbenicillin, and related antibiotics
   4315..4419    -  promoter       AmpR promoter: bla
   4514..35      +  CDS            rop (fragment) (across the origin): Rop protein, which maintains plasmids at low copy number; rop
>Addgene plasmid #35480 | pRS40N | depositor full sequence | sequence record 49261 | pRS40N sequence 4514 bps
TCGCGCGTTTCGGTGATGACGGTGAAAACCTCTGACACATGCAGCTCCCGGAGACGGTCACAGCTTGTCT
GTAAGCGGATGCCGGGAGCAGACAAGCCCGTCAGGGCGCGTCAGCGGGTGTTGGCGGGTGTCGGGGCTGG
CTTAACTATGCGGCATCAGAGCAGATTGTACTGAGAGTGCACCATAATCATCGATGAATTCGAGCTCGTT
TTCGACACTGGATGGCGGCGTTAGTATCGAATCGACAGCAGTATAGCGACCAGCATTCACATACGATTGA
CGCATGATATTACTTTCTGCGCACTTAACTTCGCATCTGGGCAGATGATGTCGAGGCGAAAAAAAATATA
AATCACGCTAACATTTGATTAAAATAGAACAACTACAATATAAAAAAACTATACAAATGACAAGTTCTTG
AAAACAAGAATCTTTTTATTGTCAGTACTGATTAGGGGCAGGGCATGCTCATGTAGAGCGCCTGCTCGCC
GTCCGAGGCGGTGCCGTCGTACAGGGCGGTGTCCAGGCCGCAGAGGGTGAACCCCATCCGCCGGTACGCG
TGGATCGCCGGTGCGTTGACGTTGGTGACCTCCAGCCAGAGGTGCCCGGCGCCCCGCTCGCGGGCGAACT
CCGTCGCGAGCCCCATCAACGCGCGCCCGACCCCGTGCCCCCGGTGCTCCGGGGCGACCTCGATGTCCTC
GACGGTCAGCCGGCGGTTCCAGCCGGAGTACGAGACGACCACGAAGCCCGCCAGGTCGCCGTCGTCCCCG
TACGCGACGAACGTCCGGGAGTCCGGGTCGCCGTCCTCCCCGTCGTCCGATTCGTCGTCCGATTCGTCGT
CGGGGAACACCTTGGTCAGGGGCGGGTCCACCGGCACCTCCCGCAGGGTGAAGCCGTCCCCGGTGGCGGT
GACGCGGAAGACGGTGTCGGTGGTGAAGGACCCATCCAGTGCCTCGATGGCCTCGGCGTCCCCCGGGACA
CTGGTGCGGTACCGGTAAGCCGTGTCGTCAAGAGTGGTACCCATGGTTGTTTATGTTCGGATGTGATGTG
AGAACTGTATCCTAGCAAGATTTTAAAAGGAAGTATATGAAAGAAGAACCTCAGTGGCAAATCCTAACCT
TTTATATTTCTCTACAGGGGCGCGGCGTGGGGACAATTCAACGCGTCTGTGAGGGGAGCGTTTCCCTGCT
CGCAGGTCTGCAGCGAGGAGCCGTAATTTTTGCTTCGCGCCGTGCGGCCATCAAAATGTATGGATGCAAA
TGATTATACATGGGGATGTATGGGCTAAATGTACGGGCGACAGTCACATCATGCCCCTGAGCTGCGCACG
TCAAGACTGTCAAGGAGGGTATTCTGGGCCTCCATGTCGCTGGCCGGGTGACCCGGCGGGGACGAGGCAA
GCTAAACAGATCTGGCGCGCCTTAATTAACCCTATGCGGTGTGAAATACCGCACAGATGCGTAAGGAGAA
AATACCGCATCAGGAAATTGTAAGCGTTAATATTTTGTTAAAATTCGCGTTAAATTTTTGTTAAATCAGC
TCATTTTTTAACCAATAGGCCGAAATCGGCAAAATCCCTTATAAATCAAAAGAATAGACCGAGATAGGGT
[37 nt withheld, positions 1611-1647]
AAAGAACGTGGACTCCAACGTCAAAGG
[49 nt withheld, positions 1675-1723]
T
[91 nt withheld, positions 1725-1815]
G
[124 nt withheld, positions 1817-1940]
CCATTCGCCATTCAGGCTGCGCAACTGTTGGGAAGGGCGATCGGTGCGGGCCTCTTCGCTATTACGCCAG
CTGGCGAAAGGGGGATGTGCTGCAAGGCGATTAAGTTGGGTAACGCCAGGGTTTTCCCAGTCACGACGTT
GTAAAACGACGGCCAGTGAGCGCGCGTAATACGACTCACTATAGGGCGAATTGGGTACCGGGCCCCCCCT
CGAGGTCGACGGTATCGATAAGCTTGATATCGAATTCCTGCAGCCCGGGGGATCCACTAGTTCTAGAGCG
GCCGCCACCGCGGTGGAGCTCCAGCTTTTGTTCCCTTTAGTGAGGGTTAATTGCGCGCTTGGCGTAATCA
TGGTCATAGCTGTTTCCTGTGTGAAATTGTTATCCGCTCACAATTCCACACAACATACGAGCCGGAAGCA
TAAAGTGTAAAGCCTGGGGTGCCTAATGAGTGAGCTAACTCACATTAATTGCGTTGCGCTCACTGCCCGC
TTTCCAGTCGGGAAACCTGTCGTGCCAGCTGCATTAATGAATCGGCCAACGCGCGGGGAGAGGCGGTTTG
CGTATTGGGCGCTCTTCCGCTTCCTCGCTCACTGACTCGCTGCGCTCGGTCGTTCGGCTGCGGCGAGCGG
TATCAGCTCACTCAAAGGCGGTAATACGGTTATCCACAGAATCAGGGGATAACGCAGGAAAGAACATGTG
AGCAAAAGGCCAGCAAAAGGCCAGGAACCGTAAAAAGGCCGCGTTGCTGGCGTTTTTCCATAGGCTCCGC
CCCCCTGACGAGCATCACAAAAATCGACGCTCAAGTCAGAGGTGGCGAAACCCGACAGGACTATAAAGAT
ACCAGGCGTTTCCCCCTGGAAGCTCCCTCGTGCGCTCTCCTGTTCCGACCCTGCCGCTTACCGGATACCT
GTCCGCCTTTCTCCCTTCGGGAAGCGTGGCGCTTTCTCATAGCTCACGCTGTAGGTATCTCAGTTCGGTG
TAGGTCGTTCGCTCCAAGCTGGGCTGTGTGCACGAACCCCCCGTTCAGCCCGACCGCTGCGCCTTATCCG
GTAACTATCGTCTTGAGTCCAACCCGGTAAGACACGACTTATCGCCACTGGCAGCAGCCACTGGTAACAG
GATTAGCAGAGCGAGGTATGTAGGCGGTGCTACAGAGTTCTTGAAGTGGTGGCCTAACTACGGCTACACT
AGAAGAACAGTATTTGGTATCTGCGCTCTGCTGAAGCCAGTTACCTTCGGAAAAAGAGTTGGTAGCTCTT
GATCCGGCAAACAAACCACCGCTGGTAGCGGTGGTTTTTTTGTTTGCAAGCAGCAGATTACGCGCAGAAA
AAAAGGATCTCAAGAAGATCCTTTGATCTTTTCTACGGGGTCTGACGCTCAGTGGAACGAAAACTCACGT
TAAGGGATTTTGGTCATGAGATTATCAAAAAGGATCTTCACCTAGATCCTTTTAAATTAAAAATGAAGTT
TTAAATCAATCTAAAGTATATATGAGTAAACTTGGTCTGACAGTTACCAATGCTTAATCAGTGAGGCACC
TATCTCAGCGATCTGTCTATTTCGTTCATCCATAGTTGCCTGACTCCCCGTCGTGTAGATAACTACGATA
CGGGAGGGCTTACCATCTGGCCCCAGTGCTGCAATGATACCGCGAGACCCACGCTCACCGGCTCCAGATT
TATCAGCAATAAACCAGCCAGCCGGAAGGGCCGAGCGCAGAAGTGGTCCTGCAACTTTATCCGCCTCCAT
CCAGTCTATTAATTGTTGCCGGGAAGCTAGAGTAAGTAGTTCGCCAGTTAATAGTTTGCGCAACGTTGTT
GCCATTGCTACAGGCATCGTGGTGTCACGCTCGTCGTTTGGTATGGCTTCATTCAGCTCCGGTTCCCAAC
GATCAAGGCGAGTTACATGATCCCCCATGTTGTGCAAAAAAGCGGTTAGCTCCTTCGGTCCTCCGATCGT
TGTCAGAAGTAAGTTGGCCGCAGTGTTATCACTCATGGTTATGGCAGCACTGCATAATTCTCTTACTGTC
ATGCCATCCGTAAGATGCTTTTCTGTGACTGGTGAGTACTCAACCAAGTCATTCTGAGAATAGTGTATGC
GGCGACCGAGTTGCTCTTGCCCGGCGTCAATACGGGATAATACCGCGCCACATAGCAGAACTTTAAAAGT
GCTCATCATTGGAAAACGTTCTTCGGGGCGAAAACTCTCAAGGATCTTACCGCTGTTGAGATCCAGTTCG
ATGTAACCCACTCGTGCACCCAACTGATCTTCAGCATCTTTTACTTTCACCAGCGTTTCTGGGTGAGCAA
AAACAGGAAGGCAAAATGCCGCAAAAAAGGGAATAAGGGCGACACGGAAATGTTGAATACTCATACTCTT
CCTTTTTCAATATTATTGAAGCATTTATCAGGGTTATTGTCTCATGAGCGGATACATATTTGAATGTATT
TAGAAAAATAAACAAATAGGGGTTCCGCGCACATTTCCCCGAAAAGTGCCACCTGACGTCTAAGAAACCA
TTATTATCATGACATTAACCTATAAAAATAGGCGTATCACGAGGCCCTTTCGTC
