>Addgene plasmid #35480 | pRS40N | addgene partial sequence | sequence record 53723 | M13_pUC_fwd
ACTCACTATAGGGCGAATTGGGTACCGGGCCCCCCCTCGAGGTCGACGGTATCGATAAGCTTGATATCGA
ATTCCTGCAGCCCGGGGGATCCACTAGTTCTAGAGCGGCCGCCACCGCGGTGGAGCTCCAGCTTTTGTTC
CCTTTAGTGAGGGTTAATTGCGCGCTTGGCGTAATCATGGTCATAGCTGTTTCCTGTGTGAAATTGTTAT
CCGCTCACAATTCCACACAACATACGAGCCGGAAGCATAAAGTGTAAAGCCTGGGGTGCCTAATGAGTGA
GCTAACTCACATTAATTGCGTTGCGCTCACTGCCCGCTTTCCAGTCGGGAAACCTGTCGTGCCAGCTGCA
TTAATGAATCGGCCAACGCGCGGGGAGAGGCGGTTTGCGTATTGGGCGCTCTTCCGCTTCCTCGCTCACT
GACTCGCTGCGCTCGGTCGTTCGGCTGCGGCGAGCGGTATCAGCTCACTCAAAGGCGGTAATACGGTTAT
CCACAGAATCAGGGGATAACGCAGGAAAGAACATGTGAGCAAAAGGCCAGCAAAAGGCCAGGAACCGTAA
AAAGGCCGCGTTGCTGGCGTTTTTCCATAGGCTCCGCCCCCCTGACGAGCATCACAAAAATCGACGCTCA
AGTCAGAGGTGGCGAAACCCGACAGGACTATAAAGATACCAGGCGTTTCCCCCTGGAAGCTCCCTCGTGC
GCTCTCCTGTTCCGACCCTGCCGCTTACCGGATACCTGTCCGCCTTTCTCCCTTCGGGA
