>Addgene plasmid #35480 | pRS40N | addgene partial sequence | sequence record 54178 | pGEX3
AGGGCCTCGTGATACGCCTATTTTTATAGGTTAATGTCATGATAATAATGGTTTCTTAGACGTCAGGTGG
CACTTTTCGGGGAAATGTGCGCGGAACCCCTATTTGTTTATTTTTCTAAATACATTCAAATATGTATCCG
CTCATGAGACAATAACCCTGATAAATGCTTCAATAATATTGAAAAAGGAAGAGTATGAGTATTCAACATT
TCCGTGTCGCCCTTATTCCCTTTTTTGCGGCATTTTGCCTTCCTGTTTTTGCTCACCCAGAAACGCTGGT
GAAAGTAAAAGATGCTGAAGATCAGTTGGGTGCACGAGTGGGTTACATCGAACTGGATCTCAACAGCGGT
AAGATCCTTGAGAGTTTTCGCCCCGAAGAACGTTTTCCAATGATGAGCACTTTTAAAGTTCTGCTATGTG
GCGCGGTATTATCCCGTATTGACGCCGGGCAAGAGCAACTCGGTCGCCGCATACACTATTCTCAGAATGA
CTTGGTTGAGTACTCACCAGTCACAGAAAAGCATCTTACGGATGGCATGACAGTAAGAGAATTATGCAGT
GCTGCCATAACCATGAGTGATAACACTGCGGCCAACTTACTTCTGACAACGATCGGAGGACCGAAGGAGC
TAACCGCTTTTTTGCACAACATGGGGGATCATGTAACTCGCCTTGATCGTTGGGAACCGGAGCTGAATGA
AGCCATACCAAACGACGAGCGTGACACCACGATGCCTGTAGCAATGGCAACAACGTTGCGCAAACTATTA
ACTGGCGAACTACTTACTCTAGCTTCC
