>Addgene plasmid #35480 | pRS40N | addgene partial sequence | sequence record 54179 | pRSII-F1 5'-CGGCATCAGAGCAGATTGTAC-3'
ATTCGAGCTCGTTTTCGACACTGGATGGCGGCGTTAGTATCGAATCGACAGCAGTATAGCGACCAGCATT
CACATACGATTGACGCATGATATTACTTTCTGCGCACTTAACTTCGCATCTGGGCAGATGATGTCGAGGC
GAAAAAAAATATAAATCACGCTAACATTTGATTAAAATAGAACAACTACAATATAAAAAAACTATACAAA
TGACAAGTTCTTGAAAACAAGAATCTTTTTATTGTCAGTACTGATTAGGGGCAGGGCATGCTCATGTAGA
GCGCCTGCTCGCCGTCCGAGGCGGTGCCGTCGTACAGGGCGGTGTCCAGGCCGCAGAGGGTGAACCCCAT
CCGCCGGTACGCGTGGATCGCCGGTGCGTTGACGTTGGTGACCTCCAGCCAGAGGTGCCCGGCGCCCCGC
TCGCGGGCGAACTCCGTCGCGAGCCCCATCAACGCGCGCCCGACCCCGTGCCCCCGGTGCTCCGGGGCGA
CCTCGATGTCCTCGACGGTCAGCCGGCGGTTCCAGCCGGAGTACGAGACGACCACGAAGCCCGCCAGGTC
GCCGTCGTCCCCGTACGCGACGAACGTCCGGGAGTCCGGGTCGCCGTCCTCCCCGTCGTCCGATTCGTCG
TCCGATTCGTCGTCGGGGAACACCTTGGTCAGGGGCGGGTCCACCGGCACCTCCCGCAGGGTGAAGCCGT
CCCCGGTGGCGGTGACGCGGAAGACGGTGTCGGTGGTGAAGGACCCATCCAGTGCCTCGATGGC
